Addgene plasmid #75024: p5E-gfap
Purpose: Can be used to drive expression in zebrafish astrocytes.
Depositing lab: Nicholas Cole. Depositing organization: Macquarie University. Publication: A Tol2 Gateway-Compatible Toolbox for the Study of the Nervous System and Neurodegenerative Disease. Don EK, Formella I, Badrock AP, Hall TE, Morsch M, Hortle E, Hogan A, Chow S, Gwee SS, Stoddart JJ, Nicholson G, Chung R, Cole NJ. Zebrafish. 2016 Sep 15. 10.1089/zeb.2016.1321 PubMed 27631880.
Backbone
  Vector backbone: pDONRP2R-P3
  Backbone manufacturer: Invitrogen
  Backbone size w/o insert (bp): 2763
  Total vector size (bp): 10181
  Modifications to backbone: n/a
  Vector type: 5' entry vector for Multisite Gateway Three Fragment vector construction kit (Invitrogen)
Growth in bacteria
  Bacterial resistance: Kanamycin, 50 μg/mL
  Growth temperature: 37°C
  Growth strain: DH5alpha
  Copy number: High Copy
Gene/Insert
  Gene/Insert name: glial fibrillary acidic protein promoter (alt name: gfap)
  Species: D. rerio (zebrafish)
  Insert size (bp): 7398
  Entrez Gene: gfap (a.k.a. cb345, etID36982.3, gfapl, wu:fb34h11, wu:fk42c12, xx:af506734, zgc:110485)
  Promoter: gfap
  Cloning method: Restriction Enzyme; 5′ cloning site Xho1 (not destroyed); 3′ cloning site BamHI (not destroyed)
  Sequencing primers: 5′ M13F; 3′ M13R
Resource information
  A portion of this plasmid was derived from a plasmid made by: This promoter was subcloned from peGFP-gfap (Bernardos et al., 2006, Addgene #39761)
Terms and licenses: Academic/Nonprofit Terms; Industry Terms: Not Available to Industry
How to cite: p5E-gfap was a gift from Nicholas Cole (Addgene plasmid # 75024 ; http://n2t.net/addgene:75024 ; RRID:Addgene_75024)
