[The description below was written by a language model from this plasmid's Addgene catalogue record and pLannotate feature annotations shown in this document.]
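Description:
p5E-gfap is a 5′ entry clone for the Invitrogen MultiSite Gateway three-fragment system, built as part of a Tol2 Gateway-compatible toolbox for studying the zebrafish nervous system. It is a roughly 10.2 kb bacterial plasmid that is propagated in E. coli from a high-copy ColE1/pUC-type origin and selected with kanamycin through an aminoglycoside phosphotransferase (KanR) gene. The catalogue lists the backbone as pDONRP2R-P3. However, the annotated recombination sites (an attL-type fragment overlapping an attB4 core on one side and attR1 on the other) are those expected of a 5′ entry clone with an attL4/attR1 configuration, which fits the "p5E" name and the stated vector type. This discrepancy in the record should be noted rather than resolved. The rrnB T1 and T2 terminators upstream of the cassette insulate it from read-through transcription in bacteria.

The payload is an approximately 7.4 kb fragment of the zebrafish glial fibrillary acidic protein (gfap) promoter, subcloned from an earlier gfap-driven eGFP reporter plasmid by restriction cloning between XhoI and BamHI sites that remain intact. In both sequence records the insert appears as a long unannotated stretch between remnants of a pBluescript multiple cloning site, with T7 and T3 promoters flanking them. No coding sequence, reporter or tag is present. In use, the plasmid is combined in an LR reaction with a middle entry clone carrying a gene of interest, a 3′ entry clone and a Tol2 destination vector, which places the chosen gene under gfap regulatory control for expression in zebrafish astrocytes. The depositor's sequence was only partly verified across the insert, whereas the repository's long-read record covers the full plasmid and gives the same feature layout.
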