Features (pLannotate 1.2.2; 14 found; start..end, strand, type, name):
    121..213     +  CDS            lacI (fragment): lac repressor; lacI; The lac repressor binds to the lac operator to inhibit transcription in E. coli. This inhibition can be relieved by adding lactose or isopropyl-β-D-thiogalactopyranoside (IPTG).
    268..295     -  terminator     rrnB T2 terminator: transcription terminator T2 from the E. coli rrnB gene
    427..470     +  terminator     rrnB T1 terminator: Escherichia coli rrnB; transcription terminator T1 from the E. coli rrnB gene
    517..553     -  CDS            lacZα (fragment): LacZα fragment of β-galactosidase; lacZ fragment
    592..677     +  protein_bind   attL1 (fragment): mutant version of attL; recombination site for the Gateway® LR reaction LR Clonase™
    668..688     +  protein_bind   attB4: mutant version of attB; core recombination site for the Gateway® BP reaction BP Clonase™
    690..708     +  promoter       T7 promoter: promoter for bacteriophage T7 RNA polymerase
    717..739     -  misc_feature   MCS (fragment): pBluescript multiple cloning site
   8155..8197    -  misc_feature   MCS (fragment): pBluescript multiple cloning site
   8210..8228    -  promoter       T3 promoter: promoter for bacteriophage T3 RNA polymerase
   8229..8352    +  protein_bind   attR1: mutant version of attR; recombination site for the Gateway® LR reaction LR Clonase™
   8425..8443    -  promoter       T7 promoter: promoter for bacteriophage T7 RNA polymerase
   8577..9386    +  CDS            KanR: aminoglycoside phosphotransferase; aph(3')-Ia; confers resistance to kanamycin in bacteria or G418 (Geneticin®) in eukaryotes
   9533..10121   +  rep_origin     ori: high-copy-number ColE1/pMB1/pBR322/pUC origin of replication
>Addgene plasmid #75024 | p5E-gfap | depositor full sequence | sequence record 141915 | M13R primer used to partially sequence insert.  Backbone sequence from Invitrogen
CTTTCCTGCGTTATCCCCTGATTCTGTGGATAACCGTATTACCGCCTTTGAGTGAGCTGATACCGCTCGC
CGCAGCCGAACGACCGAGCGCAGCGAGTCAGTGAGCGAGGAAGCGGAAGAGCGCCCAATACGCAAACCGC
CTCTCCCCGCGCGTTGGCCGATTCATTAATGCAGCTGGCACGACAGGTTTCCCGACTGGAAAGCGGGCAG
TGAGCGCAACGCAATTAATACGCGTACCGCTAGCCAGGAAGAGTTTGTAGAAACGCAAAAAGGCCATCCG
TCAGGATGGCCTTCTGCTTAGTTTGATGCCTGGCAGTTTATGGCGGGCGTCCTGCCCGCCACCCTCCGGG
CCGTTGCTTCACAACGTTCAAATCCGCTCCCGGCGGATTTGTCCTACTCAGGAGAGCGTTCACCGACAAA
CAACAGATAAAACGAAAGGCCCAGTCTTCCGACTGAGCCTTTCGTTTTATTTGATGCCTGGCAGTTCCCT
ACTCTCGCGTTAACGCTAGCATGGATGTTTTCCCAGTCACGACGTTGTAAAACGACGGCCAGTCTTAAGC
TCGGGCCCGCGTTAACGCTACCATGGAGCTCCAAATAATGATTTTATTTTGACTGATAGTGACCTGTTCG
TTGCAACAAATTGATAAGCAATGCTTTTTTATAATGCCAACTTTGTATAGAAAAGTTGGTAATACGACTC
ACTATAGGGCGAATTGGGTACCGGGCCCCCCCTCGAGGTAAGGACTGAGGTGATGCACAGTGTTGGGTAT
GTTACTTTCAATAAGTTATTCTTTGCTAATTATTAGTCATTTGAATTGTATTGAAATTACATTTTTAGTT
ACTTTGCCTAAAAAAAAACTTGATAAGTAATCGAATTACATACTTGAAGTCCACATAAATCTCATTCATT
CATTCCTTCTCTTTTCGACTTAGTCCCTTTATTAATCAGGGGTTTCTACAGCGGAACGAACCTCATATGT
TTCAATTTAGTGACTATTTTTTATAAATTATTGACAATGTTTTTGTTGCTTGTTCAAACTACTTATTTAA
AATGAGCTGAAACTGCACAATTATTGATATTTCATTGGAACAGCTTAATTTTTTTTATGTTTAATCCACT
TAAATAAAATTCCAATTATATAATATTCCAATTATAAAGTTACTTAATCAATTTGTATTAGGACAATATG
AATGAATTGTGTGGAACCCTGCATTTTTTACAGTGAACCTTTCCTTGTTTCTTAAACATGGGTGATTTTC
GGAGAAATAAAATTTGACAATATCTGAAATGTAAAAAGAAAATATTCAGTTACTCTGCCTTTCTAAATGC
ATAGTTTATATTATCATCAGAGTTGTAAAGTAACTAGTTACAAATACTCAAATTACTGTAATTGAGTAGT
TTTTTTCAGGAATTGTAATTTACTAAGTAGCTAAAAAATGTGTACTTTTACTTTCCCTTGAGTACATTAT
TAATGCTGTAACGGTACTTTTACTCCACTACTTTCCTTCAGCCTGCACTCACTACTTTGTTTTATCTTGT
CTATGAGGATTAGAAAAATCAATCCTGTGATTCCAATCAAATCGCACATCCAAAGTCTTTACAAAAGCAT
TTTGTTTGGATGTGAAAATCGGGTTGATGTCAGAACTCAATGTCAGCCCAACGTCAATGTCCAACCTAAA
ATCAACCTAATATCAACGTCTAATGATGTTACAGCTTGACGTTGTGTGGGCGTTACCATTATTTGTCAGA
CATTGGATTTTAGTTGCCATACCTGATAAATAAATGTCAGTATTTGATGTCCGTATGATCTTGGATTTAG
ATGTTGGCTCGACATTGGATTTTGGTCACCTGACATAACAACCTAAATCTATCCTAATAATAACGTCTTA
TGACGTTGTGTGCCAACCATTTTTGTTTATTAAAAATTTATATAAACATTTACAATAATATATTATCCAT
GTGATTTAATAGAAATGTTATTTGTTTTTTTTCTCCCCCATATTTCTGAATGACTTAAAGCTTTTATTAT
CAGGATAAGGTTGTGGTTTTTATTTTTTGCTTGCTAACTTCAATTGCTATTGCATTTACATTTATGCAAA
TGGGGAGACGCGGTGGGTCAGTTGGCGTTTCTGTGTGGAGTTTGCATGTTCTCCCCGTGTTCGCGTGGGT
TTTCTCTGGGTGCTCTGGTTTCCCCTAAAGACATGTAGTATAGGTGAATTGGGTAAGCTAAATTGTCCGT
AGTGTGTATGTGTGAATGTATGGATGTTTTCCTGTGATGGGTTGCAGCTGAAAGGGCATCCGCTGTGTAA
AACATATGCTGGATAAGTTGGCAATTCATTTCGCTGTGGTAACCCCAGATTAATATCGGAACTACGCCAA
AAAGAAAATGAATGAATGAGTGAATTAATGCAAATGGCTCATCCTTCCACCTAATTCCAGTGCCTTGCAT
TGCATTCAAGCTCTACAATTAATCAGTTCCTTTATTTTCACTTTCCAAACTGAATCCAACAACTCATGAG
GACCCCAGGGTGCCTTGATTTACCAGTGTCATGATGAACACAATCTACCCCACTTTAACCCACTCGTCAA
CATAAATACTCCCTTAAAGGGTGTACTTGTGTCTGAGTAGAAGTGTCTGCTGGGTTGGAGGTGTCGCACA
TTCCAGGACACGTCAAGAAGAACGCTAAGAGCAACAGGAGAACAATGTCACAAAAAAGGTCAAAGAAACG
CCATCCATTAGCCAGCTTTATAAACAGCTGTCTCGTGGCTAAAGAAGTTCTCAAGAATAACCAACCTTGC
ATTTTTCCACATTAGTTTTACACCGCAGCAAAGTCACCATGTGGATTTATAGCATCCAAACCCCATTTTC
AATGAGAGGCTTCACATTTCTCGCTCTCATTCAATCCCACACTGCCTCTCTTTTCAGACTAAATCCTGAT
AGGATGAGTGGTATGGGGGCGGGGAGGGGGCACAATACCTCAGTCCAGCTTCCACAAAGACTCAACACAC
CCATGCAGATGTCCTGTTGTTGGGGAAGTGCATTTGTAACCAAATTTCAAACTTTCAACTTTCATTTGAA
GCAGTGGAGACTGCTCCATTCCTATTCAAGATCAATTTATTGAAATATGACAACATTTAGAATAACTTTG
TTATATGTTATTATGTTTTATAATGCAATTTTGTTTCTGTGACATACATTTTTTTATTTAGTGCAGTCTT
CAGAGCCACAGGAACCTTGAGAATCATTCTAATTATGATTTGCTACTCGAAAAACATTTTTCATCATCAA
TAATAAGAAATTAAAACGGTATACATATAGATGTTTAGTATAACAGTTCTTAGTAGTTTAAAAGAACATT
TGTAACAACATTCCAACCTTTTAATAACTTTAGCCTTGCTTACATTTCTAAAGGAGAGCCTTCCAGCTGT
TTTTCTGAACCCAGTGATGAATGTAAAGTTCTTAAAACCAAGTTCTAAGAATGTTTTAATGATTACATTT
AACCCAATTTCAAGCCAAATTTCCTATACCACGAGTAAAATATAGTTATAATTAGGATAGATCTTTGGTA
AAATAAGATACAATTTTAAGATTTGAATTTAAAAGTAGCTAAATTGTTTTTTTATGACAGAACTTTTAAG
TTTATAGAATATTAATACAGGACAAAACTTGTAAATGTATTTAATTTCCTATGAATATTTGATAAAATAT
AAATGACATCTATATGTAAATTCATGAACCATGACTCTTATGAATTATCAGTGCACAAATTATGTTTGAT
GCACACTTAAGGTCAAAAGTTTAGGGTCAGTTTATTTTTTTTTTTATTTTTAATTTTATTTAATAATTTA
AATAAAATTATTCTGTTCATCAAGGCACATTTATTAAATGTAACAATAAATTGTTAAATACTTATTAAAT
ATTTATTTTTTACTTATTGTATGCAGTTTCAATTGAAGTCATTATTGCTTTTATTACTATTACCATTAAT
AAAAATAACATTAATAATAATAATAATAATAATAATAATTGATATTACAGTGATTTCTGAAGGATCACGT
GACTGAAGACTGGAGTAATGAAGCTGAAAACTCATCATTTAAATCACTGGAGTAAATGATTCAATTAAAT
GATCATTTAATGATCATTCTTTTGAACAGTTATTTTATAGTGCAATAACATTTCACAGTTTTACCATTTG
TTTTGTATTTTTGATTCAATAAATGCAGCCTTGGTGAGCAGGAGAAGCTTAATTTAAAACATTTAAAACT
CCTACTGACCCCAAACTTTTGACCGGTAGTGTACATGTATTACTGTATGTTCAAACTATATGCTTTTATT
CATAAGTGTTTCTATTGCTGTACATTTGACTGTCTGCATCAGGTGAAGTGTATGAAAGAGTGTGTGTTTA
CTCCACCCCGTGGGAAAGAGCAGTAGCTGCAATGTGTGTGTGTGAGTAGTTAGTGATGCATGAGTGATCC
ACTGAACCCTGTCCAGCCCCCTGCTGCAGCTCTCAACACATCATGATAGGTCACCTCTACTGGGAGGCTT
TCAGCACAGCTCTCACAACTGATTTATCAGAGAGTACTCTGAAATGGAGAAATTACTTTCATATTAAAGA
GCACACACACACACACACACACACACACACACACACACACACACACACACACACACACACACACACCTAG
TTCACCTTATTAACGTGGTTAAGCCTTTAAATGTCACTTTAAGCTGTATAGAAGTGTCTTGAAAAATATC
TATTCAAATATTATTTACTGTCATCAAGGAAAAGATAAAATAAATCAGTTATTAGAAATAAGTTTTTAAA
ACTATTATACTTAGAAATGTGCTGAAACAATCTTCCTAGAACAGAACAGAAATTGGGGAAAAAATAAACA
AAAATAAATAAATCTATCTATCTATAGTGTGTATAATGTGTGTAGTGAGTATGTTTAAAATAGGTCAACT
AATATGTTCATAATAAAAATACAGCATCAATGGTTTGGGTGTTTTTAGATCCAAAGGTCTTAAACGTGGT
TATTGCTGGTTGTTCAGTTTTTTCTAGGCTCTAAGAAAAATCATTTTAGAAACTGTAACTGTTTCCTTAT
CCATCACCTTTGGGATGTAGTGGAACGGGAGATCAACTGCATGATGCTATCAAGTCAATATGGATCAAAA
TCTCAGGAATATTTCCAGGACCTTATTGAATCTATGCCATGAAGGATTAAGGCAGTTCTGAAAGGGGAAA
TGCGGTTTAACCCGGTAATAGCAAGGTGTACCTAATAAAGTGGCCGGTGAGTGTATATATTGTTATTGTT
TCACCTTCAGAAATGACATATCTAGACAATAGTTTCCTTTTTCTTTTTTAATTATTGTACTTCTGTAAGA
TTCTTCAATGTTCAATGGTTTTCTTATGTTAAAGGCGCAGAGCTGTAGTTTTAGTGAAGTAACAGCATTC
CGTTGACCAAAGCTGACAGATGAAGGAGAGTCAGTTCTGACCTTGCAGTTGTCAGTCACAATTAAGCCTG
GTTTGGTTACAAGTTAAACGTAGACCTGCTTGTGGTCAGGATCATCCTTTAAAAGAACTAGATTTGTTTT
TAACAATTTGTAACCGGTGTGCTCTGAAGTGTCTTAAATAAAGCATATAGGAAGCAAAGCAGTGAAAAAT
GTTCCTTATAATCTACGAGCATTAGCTTAAATGTATAAACAAAATAATATTAATTGTGTGTTCAGATCAA
ATATAGGTATTGTTACACCTAAAATAAACCCATTGCTTTAAAAAATAATTAAACACAGTGTACAATATTA
GCATACTTCCTCTGACATCTCTAAGTAAAACAAGAGCTTTCACGATTTACTCACTGACCCATCTTACAGC
ACTTCTCTGTGAATTTAGGCCATCACAAATGCTGTGCCCAGTTCTCTGACTGGGTTTGACAGTCGCCCAT
CTGTGTCCAGCAGTCTGATGAGCTCATCCTCTGTAAATCTGGCTGGCTGCCGTGTTGTTTTGTGTCTGTC
CGTGAGTCTCTCTGGCCTTCATACACTCCTCTGCTACTTCATAGACTGCTGATGAGTGCAGAGGCCAAAC
CATTAGTGCTTTTCTTTTTTTTTAGACCTCAGTAATGCACAACAATGCAAAACAAGTAGATTGAGCCTTT
TGTTCTTTGGACTGAGCATTTGGTTAGAATAGCTTGAAGGGATAGTTAGAAGATATTTTGAAGGGAAACT
AAAAACCTGTTACCATTTGACATCCAAAGAAGGAAAACTAATATGATTGAGTGGTTACAGATTTCCAACA
CTTTTCAACATATATTATTTTGTGTTCCACTAAAGAAACAGTCAAATATTATACTGTCAACCAAAGTACT
GCACTTGACTCAAAAAAGCTCTGCAGCAAGTTGCCTCTTATTCTAGGTCGAGTCAACCTTTTTTTCTCTC
TCTCTGTCGGTTCATTCAAGGTTCAGTAAATGATGACAGAATTTTCAGCTTTTATTTTGGGTGAACTAAC
CCTTTATATATTTGTTGTAAGTTTATTTTTCTGTATATTATAAATATATTAGCAACATAATTCTAAGCTA
CACTTGTACCCAATCAAGGGTCACACTTTATTTTGATGGTATGTTTGTTTGAATTTAAGTTACATTGCAT
CTACATGTCAACTAATTCTCATTAGATTATAAGAAGACTGTTAGGTTGGGGTTAGTGTAAGTTGACATGT
ACTTGCAAAGTTTCTCAGAGTCAGTTAAATGTCTGTTTTGTAGCAGTATTAACAGATATTAAGCACACTG
TATATTAATACTCAAATGAACCGTCAAAATAAAGTGTTACCGTAAAAATTATTTCCACATCTCAAGGTAG
CTTTATGAGGAAAGTTTTCTTTAAGATTAGTTTCTTCGAACAAACTTGCATGTTAAATATGTGCTCAGAT
ATGGGGCACACAGACAAAATGTTTATTGGACGAATAACCCCTTTAACAGTTAACCAGCATTTTTTAAAGG
GATAGTCAGAAGATATTTTGAAGGAAACTAAAAACCTGTAACCATTCGACAATCGAAGAAGGTAAAAGAA
ATATGATAGAGTAGTTACAGTTTTTCAACACTCTTTATAATATATTGTTTAGTATTCAACTGAAGAAATA
GTCAAACACACTGTAAAAAAAGTTGGTTTAAATTGACTCAACTTTCAACTCAAGTATAGTACTTGACTTG
ATTTAAGTTGAGTTAACTAGACTAAACTAAAAGCACTAAAAGCACTGCGGCAAGTCGCCTTTCAATTTTA
GGTTGAGTAAATTATTATTATTTTTTTTTACAGTTCAGGTTCAGTAAATGATAACATAATTTTCAGTTTT
GGGTGAACTATCCCTTTATATATTTGTTGTAAGTTAATTTTTCTGTAAATTATAAATTAATTAGCAAAAA
AGCTGCACTTCTTCACCATTAATTAATTAATACATCTCAAAGTAGCTTTATAAGGAAAGTTTTCTTTAAT
TATGTTTCTTTGCATGTTAAAATTGTGCTCAGATATGGAGCACACAAGCAAAATGTTTATTGGATGAATA
ACCCCTTTAACATTTAACCAGCATGAGTTCAAGTAAACAAATCAATTCCTATGATTTTTCTGCTAAACCG
ATATAAATCAGTGCTGCTGAAGAGCATGTGTGTGATGTTCTCAGATCAGCACAAAAGAGGGAGCGCCAGT
TTCTTTTAATAATGAAGAATTACGTAATCACCTCCTGTGTTCCCTGAAACCATTAAACTCCCAGACAGAA
CAAAACTGTGACTGAGAAAGCAGAGCAACTCCGGAGTAACTCAGAAGATCTGCAAACCAACTCTTTAGCA
TGAGGTAAGAGAGAATTAAAGTCCAATATCAGTGCTGATGCCATCTCAGTCTCTCTATTTCTGTGTTCCA
GCAGGGTATGAATAGGATTTTCTCTGGCTCACTGTGAAAAGAGGCAGTCAGGAGACTGGCTGGACAAGCA
CAAACAATTGCGGGCTCACAAACACCCCCTCGGCCTTTGCCCTCCCCATCAGACCCCCCCTCTCTCTTTC
ACCCCCCACATCAACTCTATAAAAACCCAGAGTTCACCCGCACTCGATCTCATTCTCCTCCACCATGGAG
TCCCAGCGTTCCTCGTCGACGGTACCGCGGGCCCGGGATCCACTAGTTCTAGAGCGGCCGCCACCGCGGT
GGAGCTCCAGCTTTTGTTCCCTTTAGTGAGGGTTAATTCAAGTTTGTACAAAAAAGTTGAACGAGAAACG
TAAAATGATATAAATATCAATATATTAAATTAGATTTTGCATAAAAAACAGACTACATAATACTGTAAAA
CACAACATATGCAGTCACTATGAACCAACTACTTAGATGGTATTAGTGACCTGTAGAATTCGAGCTCTAG
AGCTGCAGGGCGGCCGCGATATCCCCTATAGTGAGTCGTATTACATGGTCATAGCTGTTTCCTGGCAGCT
CTGGCCCGTGTCTCAAAATCTCTGATGTTACATTGCACAAGATAAAAATATATCATCATGAACAATAAAA
CTGTCTGCTTACATAAACAGTAATACAAGGGGTGTTATGAGCCATATTCAACGGGAAACGTCGAGGCCGC
GATTAAATTCCAACATGGATGCTGATTTATATGGGTATAAATGGGCTCGCGATAATGTCGGGCAATCAGG
TGCGACAATCTATCGCTTGTATGGGAAGCCCGATGCGCCAGAGTTGTTTCTGAAACATGGCAAAGGTAGC
GTTGCCAATGATGTTACAGATGAGATGGTCAGACTAAACTGGCTGACGGAATTTATGCCTCTTCCGACCA
TCAAGCATTTTATCCGTACTCCTGATGATGCATGGTTACTCACCACTGCGATCCCCGGAAAAACAGCATT
CCAGGTATTAGAAGAATATCCTGATTCAGGTGAAAATATTGTTGATGCGCTGGCAGTGTTCCTGCGCCGG
TTGCATTCGATTCCTGTTTGTAATTGTCCTTTTAACAGCGATCGCGTATTTCGTCTCGCTCAGGCGCAAT
CACGAATGAATAACGGTTTGGTTGATGCGAGTGATTTTGATGACGAGCGTAATGGCTGGCCTGTTGAACA
AGTCTGGAAAGAAATGCATAAACTTTTGCCATTCTCACCGGATTCAGTCGTCACTCATGGTGATTTCTCA
CTTGATAACCTTATTTTTGACGAGGGGAAATTAATAGGTTGTATTGATGTTGGACGAGTCGGAATCGCAG
ACCGATACCAGGATCTTGCCATCCTATGGAACTGCCTCGGTGAGTTTTCTCCTTCATTACAGAAACGGCT
TTTTCAAAAATATGGTATTGATAATCCTGATATGAATAAATTGCAGTTTCATTTGATGCTCGATGAGTTT
TTCTAATCAGAATTGGTTAATTGGTTGTAACACTGGCAGAGCATTACGCTGACTTGACGGGACGGCGCAA
GCTCATGACCAAAATCCCTTAACGTGAGTTACGCGTCGTTCCACTGAGCGTCAGACCCCGTAGAAAAGAT
CAAAGGATCTTCTTGAGATCCTTTTTTTCTGCGCGTAATCTGCTGCTTGCAAACAAAAAAACCACCGCTA
CCAGCGGTGGTTTGTTTGCCGGATCAAGAGCTACCAACTCTTTTTCCGAAGGTAACTGGCTTCAGCAGAG
CGCAGATACCAAATACTGTCCTTCTAGTGTAGCCGTAGTTAGGCCACCACTTCAAGAACTCTGTAGCACC
GCCTACATACCTCGCTCTGCTAATCCTGTTACCAGTGGCTGCTGCCAGTGGCGATAAGTCGTGTCTTACC
GGGTTGGACTCAAGACGATAGTTACCGGATAAGGCGCAGCGGTCGGGCTGAACGGGGGGTTCGTGCACAC
AGCCCAGCTTGGAGCGAACGACCTACACCGAACTGAGATACCTACAGCGTGAGCATTGAGAAAGCGCCAC
GCTTCCCGAAGGGAGAAAGGCGGACAGGTATCCGGTAAGCGGCAGGGTCGGAACAGGAGAGCGCACGAGG
GAGCTTCCAGGGGGAAACGCCTGGTATCTTTATAGTCCTGTCGGGTTTCGCCACCTCTGACTTGAGCGTC
GATTTTTGTGATGCTCGTCAGGGGGGCGGAGCCTATGGAAAAACGCCAGCAACGCGGCCTTTTTACGGTT
CCTGGCCTTTTGCTGGCCTTTTGCTCACATGTT
