Features (pLannotate 1.2.2; 14 found; start..end, strand, type, name):
      1..589     +  rep_origin     ori: high-copy-number ColE1/pMB1/pBR322/pUC origin of replication
    772..864     +  CDS            lacI (fragment): lac repressor; lacI; The lac repressor binds to the lac operator to inhibit transcription in E. coli. This inhibition can be relieved by adding lactose or isopropyl-β-D-thiogalactopyranoside (IPTG).
    919..946     -  terminator     rrnB T2 terminator: transcription terminator T2 from the E. coli rrnB gene
   1078..1121    +  terminator     rrnB T1 terminator: Escherichia coli rrnB; transcription terminator T1 from the E. coli rrnB gene
   1168..1204    -  CDS            lacZα (fragment): LacZα fragment of β-galactosidase; lacZ fragment
   1243..1328    +  protein_bind   attL1 (fragment): mutant version of attL; recombination site for the Gateway® LR reaction LR Clonase™
   1319..1339    +  protein_bind   attB4: mutant version of attB; core recombination site for the Gateway® BP reaction BP Clonase™
   1341..1359    +  promoter       T7 promoter: promoter for bacteriophage T7 RNA polymerase
   1368..1390    -  misc_feature   MCS (fragment): pBluescript multiple cloning site
   8808..8850    -  misc_feature   MCS (fragment): pBluescript multiple cloning site
   8863..8881    -  promoter       T3 promoter: promoter for bacteriophage T3 RNA polymerase
   8882..9005    +  protein_bind   attR1: mutant version of attR; recombination site for the Gateway® LR reaction LR Clonase™
   9078..9096    -  promoter       T7 promoter: promoter for bacteriophage T7 RNA polymerase
   9230..10039   +  CDS            KanR: aminoglycoside phosphotransferase; aph(3')-Ia; confers resistance to kanamycin in bacteria or G418 (Geneticin®) in eukaryotes
>Addgene plasmid #75024 | p5E-gfap | addgene full sequence | sequence record 450679 | Addgene Long Read Sequencing Result
TTGAGATCCTTTTTTTCTGCGCGTAATCTGCTGCTTGCAAACAAAAAAACCACCGCTACCAGCGGTGGTT
TGTTTGCCGGATCAAGAGCTACCAACTCTTTTTCCGAAGGTAACTGGCTTCAGCAGAGCGCAGATACCAA
ATACTGTTCTTCTAGTGTAGCCGTAGTTAGGCCACCACTTCAAGAACTCTGTAGCACCGCCTACATACCT
CGCTCTGCTAATCCTGTTACCAGTGGCTGCTGCCAGTGGCGATAAGTCGTGTCTTACCGGGTTGGACTCA
AGACGATAGTTACCGGATAAGGCGCAGCGGTCGGGCTGAACGGGGGGTTCGTGCACACAGCCCAGCTTGG
AGCGAACGACCTACACCGAACTGAGATACCTACAGCGTGAGCTATGAGAAAGCGCCACGCTTCCCGAAGG
GAGAAAGGCGGACAGGTATCCGGTAAGCGGCAGGGTCGGAACAGGAGAGCGCACGAGGGAGCTTCCAGGG
GGAAACGCCTGGTATCTTTATAGTCCTGTCGGGTTTCGCCACCTCTGACTTGAGCGTCGATTTTTGTGAT
GCTCGTCAGGGGGGCGGAGCCTATGGAAAAACGCCAGCAACGCGGCCTTTTTACGGTTCCTGGCCTTTTG
CTGGCCTTTTGCTCACATGTTCTTTCCTGCGTTATCCCCTGATTCTGTGGATAACCGTATTACCGCCTTT
GAGTGAGCTGATACCGCTCGCCGCAGCCGAACGACCGAGCGCAGCGAGTCAGTGAGCGAGGAAGCGGAAG
AGCGCCCAATACGCAAACCGCCTCTCCCCGCGCGTTGGCCGATTCATTAATGCAGCTGGCACGACAGGTT
TCCCGACTGGAAAGCGGGCAGTGAGCGCAACGCAATTAATACGCGTACCGCTAGCCAGGAAGAGTTTGTA
GAAACGCAAAAAGGCCATCCGTCAGGATGGCCTTCTGCTTAGTTTGATGCCTGGCAGTTTATGGCGGGCG
TCCTGCCCGCCACCCTCCGGGCCGTTGCTTCACAACGTTCAAATCCGCTCCCGGCGGATTTGTCCTACTC
AGGAGAGCGTTCACCGACAAACAACAGATAAAACGAAAGGCCCAGTCTTCCGACTGAGCCTTTCGTTTTA
TTTGATGCCTGGCAGTTCCCTACTCTCGCGTTAACGCTAGCATGGATGTTTTCCCAGTCACGACGTTGTA
AAACGACGGCCAGTCTTAAGCTCGGGCCCGAGTTAACGCTACCATGGAGCTCCAAATAATGATTTTATTT
TGACTGATAGTGACCTGTTCGTTGCAACAAATTGATAAGCAATGCTTTTTTATAATGCCAACTTTGTATA
GAAAAGTTGGTAATACGACTCACTATAGGGCGAATTGGGTACCGGGCCCCCCCTCGAGGTAAGGACTGAG
GTGATGCACAGTGTTGGGTATGTTACTTTCAATAAGTTATTCTTTGCTAATTATTAGTCATTTGAATTGT
ATTGAAATTACATTTTTAGTTACTTTGCCTAAAAAAAAACTTGATAAGTAATCGAATTACATACTTGAAG
TCCACATAAATCTCATTCATTCATTCCTTCTCTTTTCGACTTAGTCCCTTTATTAATCAGGGGTTTCTAC
AGCGGAACGAACCTCATATGTTTCAATTTAGTGACTATTTTTTATAAATTATTGACAATGTTTTTGTTGC
TTGTTCAAACTACTTATTTAAAATGAGCTGAAACTGCACAATTATTGATATTTCATTGGAACAGCTTAAT
TTTTTTTATGTTTAATCCACTTAAATAAAATTCCAATTATATAATATTCCAATTATAAAGTTACTTAATC
AATTTGTATTAGGACAATATGAATGAATTGTGTGGAACCCTGCATTTTTTACAGTGAACCTTTCCTTGTT
TCTTAAACATGGGTGATTTTCGGAGAAATAAAATTTGACAATATCTGAAATGTAAAAAGAAAATATTCAG
TTACTCTGCCTTTCTAAATGCATAGTTTATATTATCATCAGAGTTGTAAAGTAACTAGTTACAAATACTC
AAATTACTGTAATTGAGTAGTTTTTTTCAGGAATTGTAATTTACTAAGTAGCTAAAAAATGTGTACTTTT
ACTTTCCCTTGAGTACATTATTAATGCTGTAACGGTACTTTTACTCCACTACTTTCCTTCAGCCTGCACT
CACTACTTTGTTTTATCTTGTCTATGAGGATTAGAAAAATCAATCCTGTGATTCCAATCAAATCGCACAT
CCAAAGTCTTTACAAAAGCATTTTGTTTGGATGTGAAAATCGGGTTGATGTCAGAACTCAATGTCAGCCC
AACGTCAATGTCCAACCTAAAATCAACCTAATATCAACGTCTAATGATGTTACAGCTTGACGTTGTGTGG
GCGTTACCATTATTTGTCAGACATTGGATTTTAGTTGCCATACCTGATAAATAAATGTCAGTATTTGATG
TCCGTATGATCTTGGATTTAGATGTTGGCTCGACATTGGATTTTGGTCACCTGACATAACAACCTAAATC
TATCCTAATAATAACGTCTTATGACGTTGTGTGCCAACCATTTTTGTTTATTAAAAATTTATATAAACAT
TTACAATAATATATTATCCATGTGATTTAATAGAAATGTTATTTGTTTTTTTTCTCCCCCATATTTCTGA
ATGACTTAAAGCTTTTATTATCAGGATAAGGTTGTGGTTTTTATTTTTTGCTTGCTAACTTCAATTGCTA
TTGCATTTACATTTATGCAAATGGGGAGACGCGGTGGGTCAGTTGGCGTTTCTGTGTGGAGTTTGCATGT
TCTCCCCGTGTTCGCGTGGGTTTTCTCTGGGTGCTCTGGTTTCCCCTAAAGACATGTAGTATAGGTGAAT
TGGGTAAGCTAAATTGTCCGTAGTGTGTATGTGTGAATGTATGGATGTTTTCCTGTGATGGGTTGCAGCT
GAAAGGGCATCCGCTGTGTAAAACATATGCTGGATAAGTTGGCAATTCATTTCGCTGTGGTAACCCCAGA
TTAATATCGGAACTACGCCAAAAAGAAAATGAATGAATGAGTGAATTAATGCAAATGGCTCATCCTTCCA
CCTAATTCCAGTGCCTTGCATTGCATTCAAGCTCTACAATTAATCAGTTCCTTTATTTTCACTTTCCAAA
CTGAATCCAACAACTCATGAGGACCCCAGGGTGCCTTGATTTACCAGTGTCATGATGAACACAATCTACC
CCACTTTAACCCACTCGTCAACATAAATACTCCCTTAAAGGGTGTACTTGTGTCTGAGTAGAAGTGTCTG
CTGGGTTGGAGGTGTCGCACATTCCAGGACACGTCAAGAAGAACGCTAAGAGCAACAGGAGAACAATGTC
ACAAAAAAGGTCAAAGAAACGCCATCCATTAGCCAGCTTTATAAACAGCTGTCTCGTGGCTAAAGAAGTT
CTCAAGAATAACCAACCTTGCATTTTTCCACATTAGTTTTACACCGCAGCAAAGTCACCATGTGGATTTA
TAGCATCCAAACCCCATTTTCAATGAGAGGCTTCACATTTCTCGCTCTCATTCAATCCCACACTGCCTCT
CTTTTCAGACTAAATCCTGATAGGATGAGTGGTATGGGGGCGGGGAGGGGGCACAATACCTCAGTCCAGC
TTCCACAAAGACTCAACACACCCATGCAGATGTCCTGTTGTTGGGGAAGTGCATTTGTAACCAAATTTCA
AACTTTCAACTTTCATTTGAAGCAGTGGAGACTGCTCCATTCCTATTCAGGATCAATTTATTGAAATATG
ACAACATTTAGAATAACTTTGTTATATGTTATTATGTTTTATAATGCAATTTTGTTTCTGTGACATACAT
TTTTTTATTTAGTGCAGTCTTCAGAGCCACAGGAACCTTGAGAATCATTCTAATTATGATTTGCTACTCG
AAAAACATTTTTCATCATCAATAATAAGAAATTAAAACGGTATACATATAGATGTTTAGTATAACAGTTC
TTAGTAGTTTAAAAGAACATTTGTAACAACATTCCAACCTTTTAATAACTTTAGCCTTGCTTACATTTCT
AAAGGAGAGCCTTCCAGCTGTTTTTCTGAACCCAGTGATGAATGTAAAGTTCTTAAAACCAAGTTCTAAG
AATGTTTTAATGATTACATTTAACCCAATTTCAAGCCAAATTTCCTATACCACGAGTAAAATATAGTTAT
AATTAGGATAGATCTTTGGTAAAATAAGATACAATTTTAAGATTTGAATTTAAAAGTAGCTAAATTGTTT
TTTTATGACAGAACTTTTAAGTTTATAGAATATTAATACAGGACAAAACTTGTAAATGTATTTAATTTCC
TATGAATATTTGATAAAATATAAATGACATCTATATGTAAATTCATGAACCATGACTCTTATGAATTATC
AGTGCACAAATTATGTTTGATGCACACTTAAGGTCAAAAGTTTAGGGTCAGTTTATTTTTTTTTTATTTT
TAATTTTATTTAATAATTTAAATAAAATTATTCTGTTCATCAAGGCACATTTATTAAATGTAACAATAAA
TTGTTAAATACTTATTAAATATTTATTTTTTACTTATTGTATGCAGTTTCAATTGAAGTCATTATTGCTT
TTATTACTATTACCATTAATAAAAATAACATTAATAATAATAATAATAATAATAATAATTGATATTACAG
TGATTTCTGAAGGATCACGTGACTGAAGACTGGAGTAATGAAGCTGAAAACTCATCATTTAAATCACTGG
AGTAAATGATTCAATTAAATGATCATTTAATGATCATTCTTTTGAACAGTTATTTTATAGTGCAATAACA
TTTCACAGTTTTACCATTTGTTTTGTATTTTTGATTCAATAAATGCAGCCTTGGTGAGCAGGAGAAGCTT
AATTTAAAACATTTAAAACTCCTACTGACCCCAAACTTTTGACCGGTAGTGTACATGTATTACTGTATGT
TCAAACTATATGCTTTTATTCATAAGTGTTTCTATTGCTGTACATTTGACTGTCTGCATCAGGTGAAGTG
TATGAAAGAGTGTGTGTTTACTCCACCCCGTGGGAAAGAGCAGTAGCTGCAATGTGTGTGTGTGAGTAGT
TAGTGATGCATGAGTGATCCACTGAACCCTGTCCAGCCCCCTGCTGCAGCTCTCAACACATCATGATAGG
TCACCTCTACTGGGAGGCTTTCAGCACAGCTCTCACAACTGATTTATCAGAGAGTACTCTGAAATGGAGA
AATTACTTTCATATTAAAGAGCCACACACACACACACACACACACACACACACACACACACACACACACA
CACACACACACACCTAGTTCACCTTATTAACGTGGTTAAGCCTTTAAATGTCACTTTAAGCTGTATAGAA
GTGTCTTGAAAAATATCTATTCAAATATTATTTACTGTCATCAAGGAAAAGATAAAATAAATCAGTTATT
AGAAATAAGTTTTTAAAACTATTATACTTAGAAATGTGCTGAAACAATCTTCCTAGAACAGAACAGAAAT
TGGGGAAAAAATAAACAAAAATAAATAAATCTATCTATCTATAGTGTGTATAATGTGTGTAGTGAGTATG
TTTAAAATAGGTCAACTAATATGTTCATAATAAAAATACAGCATCAATGGTTTGGGTGTTTTTAGATCCA
AAGGTCTTAAACGTGGTTATTGCTGGTTGTTCAGTTTTTTCTAGGCTCTAAGAAAAATCATTTTAGAAAC
TGTAACTGTTTCCTTATCCATCTGAATTCCACCTTTGGGATGTAGTGGAACGGGAGATCAACTGCATGAT
GCTATCAAGTCAATATGGATCAAAATCTCAGGAATATTTCCAGGACCTTATTGAATCTATGCCATGAAGG
ATTAAGGCAGTTCTGAAAGGGGAAATGCGGTTTAACCCGGTAATAGCAAGGTGTACCTAATAAAGTGGCC
GGTGAGTGTATATATTGTTATTGTTTCACCTTCAGAAATGACATATCTAGACAATAGTTTCCTTTTTCTT
TTTTAATTATTGTACTTCTGTAAGATTCTTCAATGTTCAATGGTTTTCTTATGTTAAAGGCGCAGAGCTG
TAGTTTTAGTGAAGTAACAGCATTCCGTTGACCAAAGCTGACAGATGAAGGAGAGTCAGTTCTGACCATG
CAGTTGTCAGTCACAATTAAGCCTGGTTTGGTTACAAGTTAAACGTAGACCTGCTTGTGGTCAGGATCAT
CCTTTAAAAGAACTAGATTTGTTTTTAACAATTTGTAACCGGTGTGCTCTGAAGTGTCTTAAATAAAGCA
TATAGGAAGCAAAGCAGTGAAAAATGTTCCTTATAATCTACGAGCATTAGCTTAAATGTATAAACAAAAT
AATATTAATTGTGTGTTCAGATCAAATATAGGTATTGTTACACCTAAAATAAACCCATTGCTTTAAAAAA
TAATTAAACACAGTGTACAATATTAGCATACTTCCTCTGACATCTCTAAGTAAAACAAGAGCTTTCACGA
TTTACTCACTGACCCATCTTACAGCACTTCTCTGTGAATTTAGGCCATCACAAATGCTGTGCCCAGTTCT
CTGACTGGGTTTGACAGTCGCCCATCTGTGTCCAGCAGTCTGATGAGCTCATCCTCTGTAAATCTGGCTG
GCTGCCGTGTTGTTTTGTGTCTGTCCGTGAGTCTCTCTGGCCTTCATACACTCCTCTGCTACTTCATAGA
CTGCTGATGAGTGCAGAGGCCAAACCATTAGTGCTTTCCTTTTTTTAGACCTCAGTAATGCACAACAATG
CAAAACAAGTAGATTGAGCCTTTTGTTCTTTGGACTGAGCATTTGGTTAGAATAGCTTGAAGGGATAGTT
AGAAGATATTTTGAAGGGAAACTAAAAACCTGTTACCATTTGACATCCAAAGAAGGAAAACTAATATGAT
TGAGTGGTTACAGATTTCCAACACTTTTCAACATATATTATTTTGTGTTCCACTAAAGAAACAGTCAGAT
ATTATACTGTCAACCAAAGTACTGCACTTGACTCAAAAAAGCTCTGCAGCAAGTTGCCTCTTATTCTAGG
TCGAGTCAACCTTTTTTTCTCTCTCTCTGTCGGTTCATTCAAGGTTCAGTAAATGATGACAGAATTTTCA
GCTTTTATTTTGGGTGAACTAACCCTTTATATATTTGTTGTAAGTTTATTTTTCTGTATATTATAAATAT
ATTAGCAACATAATTCTAAGCTACACTTGTACCCAATCAAGGGTCACACTTTATTTTGATGGTATGTTTG
TTTGAATTTAAGTTACATTGCATCTACATGTCAACTAATTCTCATTAGATTATAAGAAGACTGTTAGGTT
GGGGCTAGTGTAAGTTGACATGTACTTGCAAAGTTTCTCAGAGTCAGTTAAATGTCTGTTTTGTAGCAGT
ATTAACAGATATTAAGCACACTGTATATTAATACTCAAATGAACCGTCAAAATAAAGTGTTACCGTAAAA
ATTATTTCCACATCTCAAGGTAGCTTTATGAGGAAAGTTTTCTTTAAGATTAGTTTCTTCGAACAAACTT
GCATGTTAAATATGTGCTCAGATATGGGGCACACAGACAAAATGTTTATTGGACGAATAACCCCTTTAAC
AGTTAACCAGCATTTTTTAAAGGGATAGTCAGAAGATATTTTGAAGGAAACTAAAAACCTGTAACCATTC
GACAATCGAAGAAGGTAAAAGAAATATGATAGAGTAGTTACAGTTTTTCAACACTCTTTATAATATATTG
TTTAGTATTCAACTGAAGAAATAGTCAAACACACTGTAAAAAAAGTTGGTTTAAATTGACTCAACTTTCA
ACTCAAGTATAGTACTTGACTTGATTTAAGTTGAGTTAACTAGACTAAACTAAAAGCACTAAAAGCACTG
CGGCAAGTCGCCTTTCAATTTTAGGTTGAGTAAATTATTATTATTTTTTTTTACAGTTCAGGTTCAGTAA
ATGATAACATAATTTTCAGTTTTGGGTGAACTATCCCTTTATATATTTGTTGTAAGTTAATTTTTCTGTA
AATTATAAATTAATTAGCAAAAAAGCTGCACTTCTTCACCATTAATTAATTAATACATCTCAAAGTAGCT
TTATAAGGAAAGTTTTCTTTAATTATGTTTCTTTGCATGTTAAAATTGTGCTCAGATATGGAGCACACAA
GCAAAATGTTTATTGGATGAATAACCCCTTTAACATTTAACCAGCATGAGTTCAAGTAAACAAATCAATT
CCTATGATTTTTCTGCTAAACCGATATAAATCAGTGCTGCTGAAGAGCATGTGTGTGATGTTCTCAGATC
AGCACAAAAGAGGGAGCGCCAGTTTCTTTTAATAATGAAGAATTACGTAATCACCTCCTGTGTTCCCTGA
AACCATTAAACTCCCAGACAGAACAAAACTGTGACTGAGAAAGCAGAGCAACTCCGGAGTAACTCAGAAG
ATCTGCAAACCAACTCTTTAGCATGAGGTAAGAGAGAATTAAAGTCCAATATCAGTGCTGATGCCATCTC
AGTCTCTCTATTTCTGTGTTCCAGCAGGGTATGAATAGGATTTTCTCTGGCTCACTGTGAAAAGAGGCAG
TCAGGAGACTGGCTGGACAAGCACAAACAATTGCGGGCTCACAAACACCCCCTCGGCCTTTGCCCTCCCC
ATCAGACCCCCCCTCTCTCTTTCACCCCCCACATCAACTCTATAAAAACCCAGAGTTCACCCGCACTCGA
TCTCATTCTCCTCCACCATGGAGTCCCAGCGTTCCTCGTCGACGGTACCGCGGGCCCGGGATCCACTAGT
TCTAGAGCGGCCGCCACCGCGGTGGAGCTCCAGCTTTTGTTCCCTTTAGTGAGGGTTAATTCAAGTTTGT
ACAAAAAAGTTGAACGAGAAACGTAAAATGATATAAATATCAATATATTAAATTAGATTTTGCATAAAAA
ACAGACTACATAATACTGTAAAACACAACATATGCAGTCACTATGAACCAACTACTTAGATGGTATTAGT
GACCTGTAGAATTCGAGCTCTAGAGCTGCAGGGCGGCCGCGATATCCCCTATAGTGAGTCGTATTACATG
GTCATAGCTGTTTCCTGGCAGCTCTGGCCCGTGTCTCAAAATCTCTGATGTTACATTGCACAAGATAAAA
ATATATCATCATGAACAATAAAACTGTCTGCTTACATAAACAGTAATACAAGGGGTGTTATGAGCCATAT
TCAACGGGAAACGTCGAGGCCGCGATTAAATTCCAACATGGATGCTGATTTATATGGGTATAAATGGGCT
CGCGATAATGTCGGGCAATCAGGTGCGACAATCTATCGCTTGTATGGGAAGCCCGATGCGCCAGAGTTGT
TTCTGAAACATGGCAAAGGTAGCGTTGCCAATGATGTTACAGATGAGATGGTCAGACTAAACTGGCTGAC
GGAATTTATGCCTCTTCCGACCATCAAGCATTTTATCCGTACTCCTGATGATGCATGGTTACTCACCACT
GCGATCCCCGGAAAAACAGCATTCCAGGTATTAGAAGAATATCCTGATTCAGGTGAAAATATTGTTGATG
CGCTGGCAGTGTTCCTGCGCCGGTTGCATTCGATTCCTGTTTGTAATTGTCCTTTTAACAGCGATCGCGT
ATTTCGTCTCGCTCAGGCGCAATCACGAATGAATAACGGTTTGGTTGATGCGAGTGATTTTGATGACGAG
CGTAATGGCTGGCCTGTTGAACAAGTCTGGAAAGAAATGCATAAACTTTTGCCATTCTCACCGGATTCAG
TCGTCACTCATGGTGATTTCTCACTTGATAACCTTATTTTTGACGAGGGGAAATTAATAGGTTGTATTGA
TGTTGGACGAGTCGGAATCGCAGACCGATACCAGGATCTTGCCATCCTATGGAACTGCCTCGGTGAGTTT
TCTCCTTCATTACAGAAACGGCTTTTTCAAAAATATGGTATTGATAATCCTGATATGAATAAATTGCAGT
TTCATTTGATGCTCGATGAGTTTTTCTAATCAGAATTGGTTAATTGGTTGTAACACTGGCAGAGCATTAC
GCTGACTTGACGGGACGGCGCAAGCTCATGACCAAAATCCCTTAACGTGAGTTACGCGTCGTTCCACTGA
GCGTCAGACCCCGTAGAAAAGATCAAAGGATCTTC
