>Addgene plasmid #75024 | p5E-gfap | addgene partial sequence | sequence record 149828 | M13-F20 5'-TGTAAAACGACGGCCAGT-3'
TGCTTTTTTATAATGCCAACTTTGTATAGAAAAGTTGGTAATACGACTCACTATAGGGCGAATTGGGTAC
CGGGCCCCCCCTCGAGGTAAGGACTGAGGTGATGCACAGTGTTGGGTATGTTACTTTCAATAAGTTATTC
TTTGCTAATTATTAGTCATTTGAATTGTATTGAAATTACATTTTTAGTTACTTTGCCTAAAAAAAAACTT
GATAAGTAATCGAATTACATACTTGAAGTCCACATAAATCTCATTCATTCATTCCTTCTCTTTTCGACTT
AGTCCCTTTATTAATCAGGGGTTTCTACAGCGGAACGAACCTCATATGTTTCAATTTAGTGACTATTTTT
TATAAATTATTGACAATGTTTTTGTTGCTTGTTCAAACTACTTATTTAAAATGAGCTGAAACTGCACAAT
TATTGATATTTCATTGGAACAGCTTAATTTTTTTTATGTTTAATCCACTTAAATAAAATTCCAATTATAT
AATATTCCAATTATAAAGTTACTTAATCAATTTGTATTAGGACAATATGAATGAATTGTGTGGAACCCTG
CATTTTTTACAGTGAACCTTTCCTTGTTTCTTAAACATGGGTGATTTTCGGAGAAA
