>Addgene plasmid #75024 | p5E-gfap | addgene partial sequence | sequence record 149829 | M13-Rev 5'-CAGGAAACAGCTATGACC-3'
CGCGGCCGCCCTGCAGCTCTAGAGCTCGAATTCTACAGGTCACTAATACCATCTAAGTAGTTGGTTCATA
GTGACTGCATATGTTGTGTTTTACAGTATTATGTAGTCTGTTTTTTATGCAAAATCTAATTTAATATATT
GATATTTATATCATTTTACGTTTCTCGTTCAACTTTTTTGTACAAACTTGAATTAACCCTCACTAAAGGG
AACAAAAGCTGGAGCTCCACCGCGGTGGCGGCCGCTCTAGAACTAGTGGATCCCGGGCCCGCGGTACCGT
CGACGAGGAACGCTGGGACTCCATGGTGGAGGAGAATGAGATCGAGTGCGGGTGAACTCTGGGTTTTTAT
AGAGTTGATGTGGGGGGTGAAAGAGAGAGGGGGGGTCTGATGGGGAGGGCAAAGGCCGAGGGGGTGTTTG
TGAGCCCGCAATTGTTTGTGCTTGTCCAGCCAGTCTCCTGACTGCCTCTTTTCACAGTGAGCCAGAGAAA
ATCCTATTCATACCCTGCTGGAACACAGAAATAGAGAGACTGAGATGGCATCAGCACTGATATTGGACTT
TAATTCTCTCTTACCTCATGCTAAAGAGTTGGTTTGCAGATCTTCTGAGTTACTCCGGAGTTGCTCTGCT
TTCTCAGTCACAGTTTTGTTCTGTCTGGGAGTTTAATGGTTTCAGGGAACACAGGAGGTGATTACGTAAT
TCTTCATTATTAAAAGAAACTGGCGCTCCCTCTTTTGTGCTGATCTGAGAACATCACACACATGCTCTTC
AGCAGCACTGATTTATATCGGTTTAGCAGAAAAATCATAGGAATTGATTTGTTTACTTGAACTCATGCTG
GTTAAATGTTAAAGGGGTTATTCATCCAATAAACATTTTGCTTGTGTGCTCCATATCTGAGCACAATTTT
AACATGC
